Addgene plasmid #182364: pET-PfuX7
Purpose: Expresses PfuX7 DNA polymerase
Depositing lab: Morten Norholm. Depositing organization: Danmarks Tekniske Universitet. Publication: A mutant Pfu DNA polymerase designed for advanced uracil-excision DNA engineering. Norholm MH. BMC Biotechnol. 2010 Mar 16;10:21. doi: 10.1186/1472-6750-10-21. PubMed 20233396.
Backbone
  Vector backbone: pET
  Backbone size w/o insert (bp): 4000
  Vector type: Bacterial Expression
  Selectable markers: Kanamycin
Growth in bacteria
  Bacterial resistance: Ampicillin, 100 μg/mL
  Growth temperature: 37°C
  Growth strain: DH5alpha
  Copy number: Low Copy
Gene/Insert
  Gene/Insert name: PfuX7 DNA polymerase
  Species: Pyrococcus furiosus
  Insert size (bp): 2535
  Mutation: V93Q
  Promoter: T7
  Tag / fusion protein: His-tag (N terminal on insert)
  Cloning method: Unknown
  Sequencing primers: 5′ atgattttagatgtggattacataactgaagaaggaaaac; 3′ cagatgctggagaagcagaaaaagtga
Terms and licenses: Academic/Nonprofit Terms; Industry Terms: Not Available to Industry
Depositor comments: Please visit https://www.biorxiv.org/content/10.1101/2022.03.14.484273v1 for bioRxiv preprint.
How to cite: pET-PfuX7 was a gift from Morten Norholm (Addgene plasmid # 182364 ; http://n2t.net/addgene:182364 ; RRID:Addgene_182364)
