[The description below was written by a language model from this plasmid's Addgene catalogue record and pLannotate feature annotations shown in this document.]
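Description:
pET-PfuX7 is a pET-family bacterial expression plasmid for producing PfuX7, an engineered DNA polymerase derived from Pyrococcus furiosus. The sequenced record is 8,224 nt and has a pBR322-type architecture: a ColE1/pMB1 origin accompanied by rop and the bom region, consistent with the catalogued low copy number, plus an ampicillin resistance gene (β-lactamase) under its own promoter. Only interrupted fragments of the tetracycline resistance gene are annotated, so this marker appears to have been disrupted by the expression cassette and lacI insertions. The catalogue lists kanamycin under selectable markers, but no kanamycin resistance gene appears in the feature table. Ampicillin, listed as the bacterial resistance, is the marker supported by the sequence.

The expression cassette is driven by a T7 promoter with an adjacent lac operator and the T7 gene 10 ribosome binding site, and it ends in a T7 terminator. A plasmid-borne lacI gene supplies repressor, so expression is IPTG-inducible in hosts that provide T7 RNA polymerase. The open reading frame encodes an N-terminal His tag for affinity purification, followed by the Pfu polymerase (which natively has 3' to 5' proofreading exonuclease activity), fused at its C-terminus to Sso7d, a small DNA-binding protein from Saccharolobus solfataricus. Such Sso7d fusions are generally used to increase polymerase processivity. The record lists a V93Q mutation, and the associated publication title describes the enzyme as a mutant Pfu polymerase designed for uracil-excision DNA engineering. The plasmid is thus used for recombinant production and purification of a proofreading polymerase for uracil-excision-based cloning.
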