Features (pLannotate 1.2.2; 21 found; start..end, strand, type, name):
     10..38      +  promoter       tet promoter: E. coli promoter for tetracycline efflux protein gene
     86..190     +  CDS            TcR (fragment): tetracycline efflux protein; tet; confers resistance to tetracycline
    213..260     -  terminator     T7 terminator: transcription terminator for bacteriophage T7 RNA polymerase
    268..317     -  CDS            SET1 (fragment): solubility-enhancement tag derived from T7 phage gene 10B
    350..538     -  CDS            sso7d: DN7D_SACS2 - Also known as sso7d-1. Experimental evidence at protein level: Swiss-Prot protein existence level 1. Can constrain negative DNA supercoils. May be involved in maintaining the integrity of the genome at high temperature (By similarity). Stimulates the Holliday junction cleavage activity of Hjc (PubMed:11709558). From Saccharolobus solfataricus (strain ATCC 35092 / DSM 1617 / JCM 11322 / P2) (Sulfolobus solfataricus).
    557..2881    -  CDS            pol: DPOL_PYRFU - Experimental evidence at protein level: Swiss-Prot protein existence level 1. In addition to polymerase activity, this DNA polymerase exhibits 3' to 5' exonuclease activity. From Pyrococcus furiosus (strain ATCC 43587 / DSM 3638 / JCM 8422 / Vc1).
   2888..2905    -  CDS            7xHis (fragment): 6xHis affinity tag
   2915..2937    -  RBS            RBS: efficient ribosome binding site from bacteriophage T7 gene 10 (Olins and Rangwala, 1989)
   2952..2976    -  protein_bind   lac operator: The lac repressor binds to the lac operator to inhibit transcription in E. coli. This inhibition can be relieved by adding lactose or isopropyl-β-D-thiogalactopyranoside (IPTG). lac repressor encoded by lacI
   2977..2995    -  promoter       T7 promoter: promoter for bacteriophage T7 RNA polymerase
   3017..3296    +  CDS            TcR (fragment): tetracycline efflux protein; tet; confers resistance to tetracycline
   3304..3381    +  promoter       lacI promoter: lacI
   3382..4463    +  CDS            lacI: lac repressor; lacI; The lac repressor binds to the lac operator to inhibit transcription in E. coli. This inhibition can be relieved by adding lactose or isopropyl-β-D-thiogalactopyranoside (IPTG).
   4476..4497    +  protein_bind   CAP binding site: CAP binding activates transcription in the presence of cAMP. E. coli catabolite activator protein
   4512..5136    +  CDS            TcR (fragment): tetracycline efflux protein; tet; confers resistance to tetracycline
   5378..5758    -  CDS            YPB1_ECOLX: Protein predicted: Swiss-Prot protein existence level 4. From Escherichia coli.
   5775..5966    +  CDS            rop: Rop protein, which maintains plasmids at low copy number; rop
   6068..6207    +  misc_feature   bom: basis of mobility region from pBR322
   6393..6981    -  rep_origin     ori: high-copy-number ColE1/pMB1/pBR322/pUC origin of replication
   7152..8012    -  CDS            AmpR: β-lactamase; bla; confers resistance to ampicillin, carbenicillin, and related antibiotics
   8013..8117    -  promoter       AmpR promoter: bla
>Addgene plasmid #182364 | pET-PfuX7 | addgene full sequence | sequence record 392530 | Addgene NGS Result
TTCTCATGTTTGACAGCTTATCATCGATAAGCTTTAATGCGGTAGTTTATCACAGTTAAATTGCTAACGC
AGTCAGGCACCGTGTATGAAATCTAACAATGCGCTCATCGTCATCCTCGGCACCGTCACCCTGGATGCTG
TAGGCATAGGCTTGGTTATGCCGGTACTGCCGGGCCTCTTGCGGGATATCCGGATATAGTTCCTCCTTTC
AGCAAAAAACCCCTCAAGACCCGTTTAGAGGCCCCAAGGGGTTATGCTAGTTATTGCTCAGCGGTGGCAG
CAGCCAACTCAGCTTCCTTTCGGGCTTTGTTAGCAGCCGGATCTCAAACAGATGCACGACGAATTGCTAC
TTTTTCTGCTTCTCCAGCATCTGCAGCAGCTCCTTCGGCGCGTCCTTTTCGCTTACCGCACCACGGCCGG
TCTTGCCACCGCCCTCGTCGTAGGTGAAGGAGATCATCTTGCCCACACGCCATACTTTCTTGATCTTGGA
GATGTCTACCTCTTTTTCTTCGCCTTTGTACTTGAACTTTACGGTTGCACCGCCACCGCCGGTACCGGAT
TTTTTAATGTTAAGCCAGGAAGTTAGGCCGACTTGTCTTGTCTTTTGGTATCTGAGGTCTTCCTTTCTGT
ATCCAAATCCCTCCAATATCCTAAGTACCGCTGGAAGAACCTGGTTCTCAATGTAATATTCTGCGTCATA
CTTGTGCTTTTTGGGATCGTATTCCTCAGCTAGAATTGCCCTATTGCTAATTGGACCATCGCCTCTAAGT
ACTATGTATCCAATTACCATTCCTGGCTTTATTTTAACTCCTTTAGCAGCTAGTTTCTTTGCAACAGCTA
CGTGAGGACCTATCGCCTTATACTCATGTAATGGTCTTGTTATCTGCTCATATATTGCGAGCTTCTCTGG
TGGAATTTCATAATTGGCAAGCTTTTGTATTACTTCTTTTACTATTCTCACAGCTTCTTCAACATCTCCG
TGTTTTAGTATTGTCTCCAAAACTCTAGCTTGAGTTTCTTTTGCAATTTCACTCCAATCTCTCCTAACTA
TCTCTAAACCACGAGTAATGACTTTTCCTTCTTCATCTATTACTGCATACCTCTTCTTCGTAACGAAGAA
TCCCCTCTTATAAAACCCTTCATATTCAAGCTCTAGCAGTCCAGGGAGCTTTGAATTTATGTATTTTACA
AATTCTAGAGCCTTTTTCTTTATTTCCTCACTTTCTCCTCCTGGGATAGTTGCATAGAGACCATCAGTGT
CAATGTAGAGGACTTTAAATCCAAACTTTTCTTCGAGCTCCTTCCATACTAACTCGATGTACTTTCTTCC
CCAGGCAGTAACGCTCTCAGCACACTCCTTACAGTACCATCTTGCTTTTGCATAGCCATAATATCCGTAG
AAAGAATTTGCTAAGAGTTTTATCGCTTTTTGTCTATAGTCAAGGAGTATTTTTTCTATAGGATCTTGAG
TTTCCTTCATTTTTGTCTTAATCTTTTGTCTTTCCTCTAACAAATGTCCCAAGAGACTTGGTATAAAACC
AGGGATGTCCTTGCAGAACTTGTGGCCTACTTGAGGAGCGATATCATAGTTCTTGCATCCCTCAAGATTT
AGAGTATCGGGAGAAACATTGTGGGTAATTATAATCGAGGGATATAGGGCTCTAAAATCTAGGTATACTA
TGTTTTCCCACAACCCCTTTTCTGGCTCTTTAACGAATCCACCTGTGTAGCTCTCCCTGAGCCTTCTTTG
ATACTCCTCTTCACTTGGCTTGTTTGGAGCTACTTCGTTTCTTTCGTAGGCTTTCCTAAGTAAGAACCAC
TCTACAAGGTTCCCTGTGCTTGACCTTGAAACATCCCATAAAGGTTGTCCAACTAATCTTGAAAGCTGAA
TTTCCATTGGAAGGAATTCTTTCCCGAGTTCATAAGTTGCCTTTGCATCTTCCATCGAGTATTTGGCAAC
TCTCTCAAGGTTCTCTCCACTTTCCCAGGCTTTTGCTATCTCGTCGGCGTATACCTTCTCCTTTGGCTTT
CCAAAAATTGCTTCATATACAGCCTCTAGTGTGTATGTTGGGAGATTTATTGTCCTTGTTATTACATGAT
ACAAGTCGAAATGTATTCTTCCCTTGACTTCTACAGCCGTCATATCGCCTATTCTCTGCATCTTGGGCTC
GCTTCCATCTCTTCCAATGGTTAATTTAATCCCAAGTTTTTCTGCCCTTTTCGCTAAATATGGGAAGTCG
AATGAGTCTCCATTATAAGTAACTATAATGTCAGGATCCTTCTCCCTGATAATCCTGAGAAATCTCTTTA
TCATCTCTCTCTCGCTTGATACAACCTCAACGTATGGAAGATCTATGTTTTTCCAAGTAATCACCTTTGC
TTCATTTTCATCTGCATAACTAATCATTATAATTGGGCCTTTTCCAAACTCTTCTCCTTCGTGATAGAGG
GTTTCTATATCGAAGGCAAGAATCTTTAGCTCTTCTTCCCCCTCCATTGGTATTAGGCCTTTGTCGATGA
GGTATCTCTTTGCAAATGGAATATCGTATTCGAAGATGTCCACAACTGCTGGATGTTCTCTAACTTTTTC
TCTAATAGTGGGTTGATCTTGGGGATGTTCCAAATAAAGTTTCCACACGGTAATAGGCTTGCCGAGAAAC
TTTTTCTCAACCTTCTCTACATCAACAATTCTCACAATCTTTCCATGCCTTTCCCCCGTTATTTTCTTAA
CTTCTTCAATCTTTGAATCATCCCTGAGAAGAGCGTAAATGTATGGTCTAAAAGTTCTATCATGCTCTAT
CTTAAATTTTCCGTTCTCTTTTTTGAATAGCCTAATAACAGGTTTTCCTTCTTCAGTTATGTAATCCACA
TCTAAAATCATTGATCCGTGATGGTGATGGTGATGCATGGTATATCTCCTTCTTAAAGTTAAACAAAATT
ATTTCTAGAGGGGAATTGTTATCCGCTCACAATTCCCCTATAGTGAGTCGTATTAATTTCGCGGGATCGA
GATCTCGATCCTCTACGCCGGACGCATCGTGGCCGGCATCACCGGCGCCACAGGTGCGGTTGCTGGCGCC
TATATCGCCGACATCACCGATGGGGAAGATCGGGCTCGCCACTTCGGGCTCATGAGCGCTTGTTTCGGCG
TGGGTATGGTGGCAGGCCCCGTGGCCGGGGGACTGTTGGGCGCCATCTCCTTGCATGCACCATTCCTTGC
GGCGGCGGTGCTCAACGGCCTCAACCTACTACTGGGCTGCTTCCTAATGCAGGAGTCGCATAAGGGAGAG
CGTCGAGATCCCGGACACCATCGAATGGCGCAAAACCTTTCGCGGTATGGCATGATAGCGCCCGGAAGAG
AGTCAATTCAGGGTGGTGAATGTGAAACCAGTAACGTTATACGATGTCGCAGAGTATGCCGGTGTCTCTT
ATCAGACCGTTTCCCGCGTGGTGAACCAGGCCAGCCACGTTTCTGCGAAAACGCGGGAAAAAGTGGAAGC
GGCGATGGCGGAGCTGAATTACATTCCCAACCGCGTGGCACAACAACTGGCGGGCAAACAGTCGTTGCTG
ATTGGCGTTGCCACCTCCAGTCTGGCCCTGCACGCGCCGTCGCAAATTGTCGCGGCGATTAAATCTCGCG
CCGATCAACTGGGTGCCAGCGTGGTGGTGTCGATGGTAGAACGAAGCGGCGTCGAAGCCTGTAAAGCGGC
GGTGCACAATCTTCTCGCGCAACGCGTCAGTGGGCTGATCATTAACTATCCGCTGGATGACCAGGATGCC
ATTGCTGTGGAAGCTGCCTGCACTAATGTTCCGGCGTTATTTCTTGATGTCTCTGACCAGACACCCATCA
ACAGTATTATTTTCTCCCATGAAGACGGTACGCGACTGGGCGTGGAGCATCTGGTCGCATTGGGTCACCA
GCAAATCGCGCTGTTAGCGGGCCCATTAAGTTCTGTCTCGGCGCGTCTGCGTCTGGCTGGCTGGCATAAA
TATCTCACTCGCAATCAAATTCAGCCGATAGCGGAACGGGAAGGCGACTGGAGTGCCATGTCCGGTTTTC
AACAAACCATGCAAATGCTGAATGAGGGCATCGTTCCCACTGCGATGCTGGTTGCCAACGATCAGATGGC
GCTGGGCGCAATGCGCGCCATTACCGAGTCCGGGCTGCGCGTTGGTGCGGATATCTCGGTAGTGGGATAC
GACGATACCGAAGACAGCTCATGTTATATCCCGCCGTTAACCACCATCAAACAGGATTTTCGCCTGCTGG
GGCAAACCAGCGTGGACCGCTTGCTGCAACTCTCTCAGGGCCAGGCGGTGAAGGGCAATCAGCTGTTGCC
CGTCTCACTGGTGAAAAGAAAAACCACCCTGGCGCCCAATACGCAAACCGCCTCTCCCCGCGCGTTGGCC
GATTCATTAATGCAGCTGGCACGACAGTTTCCCGACTGGAAAGCGGGCAGTGAGCGCAACGCAATTAATG
TAAGTTAGCTCACTCATTAGGCACCGGGATCTCGACCGATGCCCTTGAGAGCCTTCAACCCAGTCAGCTC
CTTCCGGTGGGCGCGGGGCATGACTATCGTCGCCGCACTTATGACTGTCTTCTTTATCATGCAACTCGTA
GGACAGGTGCCGGCAGCGCTCTGGGTCATTTTCGGCGAGGACCGCTTTCGCTGGAGCGCGACGATGATCG
GCCTGTCGCTTGCGGTATTCGGAATCTTGCACGCCCTCGCTCAAGCCTTCGTCACTGGTCCCGCCACCAA
ACGTTTCGGCGAGAAGCAGGCCATTATCGCCGGCATGGCGGCCGACGCGCTGGGCTACGTCTTGCTGGCG
TTCGCGACGCGAGGCTGGATGGCCTTCCCCATTATGATTCTTCTCGCTTCCGGCGGCATCGGGATGCCCG
CGTTGCAGGCCATGCTGTCCAGGCAGGTAGATGACGACCATCAGGGACAGCTTCAAGGATCGCTCGCGGC
TCTTACCAGCCTAACTTCGATCATTGGACCGCTGATCGTCACGGCGATTTATGCCGCCTCGGCGAGCACA
TGGAACGGGTTGGCATGGATTGTAGGCGCCGCCCTATACCTTGTCTGCCTCCCCGCGTTGCGTCGCGGTG
CATGGAGCCGGGCCACCTCGACCTGAATGGAAGCCGGCGGCACCTCGCTAACGGATTCACCACTCCAAGA
ATTGGAGCCAATCAATTCTTGCGGAGAACTGTGAATGCGCAAACCAACCCTTGGCAGAACATATCCATCG
CGTCCGCCATCTCCAGCAGCCGCACGCGGCGCATCTCGGGCAGCGTTGGGTCCTGGCCACGGGTGCGCAT
GATCGTGCTCCTGTCGTTGAGGACCCGGCTAGGCTGGCGGGGTTGCCTTACTGGTTAGCAGAATGAATCA
CCGATACGCGAGCGAACGTGAAGCGACTGCTGCTGCAAAACGTCTGCGACCTGAGCAACAACATGAATGG
TCTTCGGTTTCCGTGTTTCGTAAAGTCTGGAAACGCGGAAGTCAGCGCCCTGCACCATTATGTTCCGGAT
CTGCATCGCAGGATGCTGCTGGCTACCCTGTGGAACACCTACATCTGTATTAACGAAGCGCTGGCATTGA
CCCTGAGTGATTTTTCTCTGGTCCCGCCGCATCCATACCGCCAGTTGTTTACCCTCACAACGTTCCAGTA
ACCGGGCATGTTCATCATCAGTAACCCGTATCGTGAGCATCCTCTCTCGTTTCATCGGTATCATTACCCC
CATGAACAGAAATCCCCCTTACACGGAGGCATCAGTGACCAAACAGGAAAAAACCGCCCTTAACATGGCC
CGCTTTATCAGAAGCCAGACATTAACGCTTCTGGAGAAACTCAACGAGCTGGACGCGGATGAACAGGCAG
ACATCTGTGAATCGCTTCACGACCACGCTGATGAGCTTTACCGCAGCTGCCTCGCGCGTTTCGGTGATGA
CGGTGAAAACCTCTGACACATGCAGCTCCCGGAGACGGTCACAGCTTGTCTGTAAGCGGATGCCGGGAGC
AGACAAGCCCGTCAGGGCGCGTCAGCGGGTGTTGGCGGGTGTCGGGGCGCAGCCATGACCCAGTCACGTA
GCGATAGCGGAGTGTATACTGGCTTAACTATGCGGCATCAGAGCAGATTGTACTGAGAGTGCACCATTGC
GGTGTGAAATACCGCACAGATGCGTAAGGAGAAAATACCGCATCAGGCGCTCTTCCGCTTCCTCGCTCAC
TGACTCGCTGCGCTCGGTCGTTCGGCTGCGGCGAGCGGTATCAGCTCACTCAAAGGCGGTAATACGGTTA
TCCACAGAATCAGGGGATAACGCAGGAAAGAACATGTGAGCAAAAGGCCAGCAAAAGGCCAGGAACCGTA
AAAAGGCCGCGTTGCTGGCGTTTTTCCATAGGCTCCGCCCCCCTGACGAGCATCACAAAAATCGACGCTC
AAGTCAGAGGTGGCGAAACCCGACAGGACTATAAAGATACCAGGCGTTTCCCCCTGGAAGCTCCCTCGTG
CGCTCTCCTGTTCCGACCCTGCCGCTTACCGGATACCTGTCCGCCTTTCTCCCTTCGGGAAGCGTGGCGC
TTTCTCATAGCTCACGCTGTAGGTATCTCAGTTCGGTGTAGGTCGTTCGCTCCAAGCTGGGCTGTGTGCA
CGAACCCCCCGTTCAGCCCGACCGCTGCGCCTTATCCGGTAACTATCGTCTTGAGTCCAACCCGGTAAGA
CACGACTTATCGCCACTGGCAGCAGCCACTGGTAACAGGATTAGCAGAGCGAGGTATGTAGGCGGTGCTA
CAGAGTTCTTGAAGTGGTGGCCTAACTACGGCTACACTAGAAGGACAGTATTTGGTATCTGCGCTCTGCT
GAAGCCAGTTACCTTCGGAAAAAGAGTTGGTAGCTCTTGATCCGGCAAACAAACCACCGCTGGTAGCGGT
GGTTTTTTTGTTTGCAAGCAGCAGATTACGCGCAGAAAAAAAGGATCTCAAGAAGATCCTTTGATCTTTT
CTACGGGGTCTGACGCTCAGTGGAACGAAAACTCACGTTAAGGGATTTTGGTCATGAGATTATCAAAAAG
GATCTTCACCTAGATCCTTTTAAATTAAAAATGAAGTTTTAAATCAATCTAAAGTATATATGAGTAAACT
TGGTCTGACAGTTACCAATGCTTAATCAGTGAGGCACCTATCTCAGCGATCTGTCTATTTCGTTCATCCA
TAGTTGCCTGACTCCCCGTCGTGTAGATAACTACGATACGGGAGGGCTTACCATCTGGCCCCAGTGCTGC
AATGATACCGCGAGACCCACGCTCACCGGCTCCAGATTTATCAGCAATAAACCAGCCAGCCGGAAGGGCC
GAGCGCAGAAGTGGTCCTGCAACTTTATCCGCCTCCATCCAGTCTATTAATTGTTGCCGGGAAGCTAGAG
TAAGTAGTTCGCCAGTTAATAGTTTGCGCAACGTTGTTGCCATTGCTGCAGGCATCGTGGTGTCACGCTC
GTCGTTTGGTATGGCTTCATTCAGCTCCGGTTCCCAACGATCAAGGCGAGTTACATGATCCCCCATGTTG
TGCAAAAAAGCGGTTAGCTCCTTCGGTCCTCCGATCGTTGTCAGAAGTAAGTTGGCCGCAGTGTTATCAC
TCATGGTTATGGCAGCACTGCATAATTCTCTTACTGTCATGCCATCCGTAAGATGCTTTTCTGTGACTGG
TGAGTACTCAACCAAGTCATTCTGAGAATAGTGTATGCGGCGACCGAGTTGCTCTTGCCCGGCGTCAACA
CGGGATAATACCGCGCCACATAGCAGAACTTTAAAAGTGCTCATCATTGGAAAACGTTCTTCGGGGCGAA
AACTCTCAAGGATCTTACCGCTGTTGAGATCCAGTTCGATGTAACCCACTCGTGCACCCAACTGATCTTC
AGCATCTTTTACTTTCACCAGCGTTTCTGGGTGAGCAAAAACAGGAAGGCAAAATGCCGCAAAAAAGGGA
ATAAGGGCGACACGGAAATGTTGAATACTCATACTCTTCCTTTTTCAATATTATTGAAGCATTTATCAGG
GTTATTGTCTCATGAGCGGATACATATTTGAATGTATTTAGAAAAATAAACAAATAGGGGTTCCGCGCAC
ATTTCCCCGAAAAGTGCCACCTGACGTCTAAGAAACCATTATTATCATGACATTAACCTATAAAAATAGG
CGTATCACGAGGCCCTTTCGTCTTCAAGAATTAA
