>Addgene plasmid #182364 | pET-PfuX7 | depositor partial sequence | sequence record 352904 | pET-PfuX7 sequence 2535 bps
ATGATTTTAGATGTGGATTACATAACTGAAGAAGGAAAACCTGTTATTAGGCTATTCAAAAAAGAGAACG
GAAAATTTAAGATAGAGCATGATAGAACTTTTAGACCATACATTTACGCTCTTCTCAGGGATGATTCAAA
GATTGAAGAAGTTAAGAAAATAACGGGGGAAAGGCATGGAAAGATTGTGAGAATTGTTGATGTAGAGAAG
GTTGAGAAAAAGTTTCTCGGCAAGCCTATTACCGTGTGGAAACTTTATTTGGAACATCCCCAAGATCAAC
CCACTATTAGAGAAAAAGTTAGAGAACATCCAGCAGTTGTGGACATCTTCGAATACGATATTCCATTTGC
AAAGAGATACCTCATCGACAAAGGCCTAATACCAATGGAGGGGGAAGAAGAGCTAAAGATTCTTGCCTTC
GATATAGAAACCCTCTATCACGAAGGAGAAGAGTTTGGAAAAGGCCCAATTATAATGATTAGTTATGCAG
ATGAAAATGAAGCAAAGGTGATTACTTGGAAAAACATAGATCTTCCATACGTTGAGGTTGTATCAAGCGA
GAGAGAGATGATAAAGAGATTTCTCAGGATTATCAGGGAGAAGGATCCTGACATTATAGTTACTTATAAT
GGAGACTCATTCGACTTCCCATATTTAGCGAAAAGGGCAGAAAAACTTGGGATTAAATTAACCATTGGAA
GAGATGGAAGCGAGCCCAAGATGCAGAGAATAGGCGATATGACGGCTGTAGAAGTCAAGGGAAGAATACA
TTTCGACTTGTATCATGTAATAACAAGGACAATAAATCTCCCAACATACACACTAGAGGCTGTATATGAA
GCAATTTTTGGAAAGCCAAAGGAGAAGGTATACGCCGACGAGATAGCAAAAGCCTGGGAAAGTGGAGAGA
ACCTTGAGAGAGTTGCCAAATACTCGATGGAAGATGCAAAGGCAACTTATGAACTCGGGAAAGAATTCCT
TCCAATGGAAATTCAGCTTTCAAGATTAGTTGGACAACCTTTATGGGATGTTTCAAGGTCAAGCACAGGG
AACCTTGTAGAGTGGTTCTTACTTAGGAAAGCCTACGAAAGAAACGAAGTAGCTCCAAACAAGCCAAGTG
AAGAGGAGTATCAAAGAAGGCTCAGGGAGAGCTACACAGGTGGATTCGTTAAAGAGCCAGAAAAGGGGTT
GTGGGAAAACATAGTATACCTAGATTTTAGAGCCCTATATCCCTCGATTATAATTACCCACAATGTTTCT
CCCGATACTCTAAATCTTGAGGGATGCAAGAACTATGATATCGCTCCTCAAGTAGGCCACAAGTTCTGCA
AGGACATCCCTGGTTTTATACCAAGTCTCTTGGGACATTTGTTAGAGGAAAGACAAAAGATTAAGACAAA
AATGAAGGAAACTCAAGATCCTATAGAAAAAATACTCCTTGACTATAGACAAAAAGCGATAAAACTCTTA
GCAAATTCTTTCTACGGATATTATGGCTATGCAAAAGCAAGATGGTACTGTAAGGAGTGTGCTGAGAGCG
TTACTGCCTGGGGAAGAAAGTACATCGAGTTAGTATGGAAGGAGCTCGAAGAAAAGTTTGGATTTAAAGT
CCTCTACATTGACACTGATGGTCTCTATGCAACTATCCCAGGAGGAGAAAGTGAGGAAATAAAGAAAAAG
GCTCTAGAATTTGTAAAATACATAAATTCAAAGCTCCCTGGACTGCTAGAGCTTGAATATGAAGGGTTTT
ATAAGAGGGGATTCTTCGTTACGAAGAAGAGGTATGCAGTAATAGATGAAGAAGGAAAAGTCATTACTCG
TGGTTTAGAGATAGTTAGGAGAGATTGGAGTGAAATTGCAAAAGAAACTCAAGCTAGAGTTTTGGAGACA
ATACTAAAACACGGAGATGTTGAAGAAGCTGTGAGAATAGTAAAAGAAGTAATACAAAAGCTTGCCAATT
ATGAAATTCCACCAGAGAAGCTCGCAATATATGAGCAGATAACAAGACCATTACATGAGTATAAGGCGAT
AGGTCCTCACGTAGCTGTTGCAAAGAAACTAGCTGCTAAAGGAGTTAAAATAAAGCCAGGAATGGTAATT
GGATACATAGTACTTAGAGGCGATGGTCCAATTAGCAATAGGGCAATTCTAGCTGAGGAATACGATCCCA
AAAAGCACAAGTATGACGCAGAATATTACATTGAGAACCAGGTTCTTCCAGCGGTACTTAGGATATTGGA
GGGATTTGGATACAGAAAGGAAGACCTCAGATACCAAAAGACAAGACAAGTCGGCCTAACTTCCTGGCTT
AACATTAAAAAATCCGGTACCGGCGGTGGCGGTGCAACCGTAAAGTTCAAGTACAAAGGCGAAGAAAAAG
AGGTAGACATCTCCAAGATCAAGAAAGTATGGCGTGTGGGCAAGATGATCTCCTTCACCTACGACGAGGG
CGGTGGCAAGACCGGCCGTGGTGCGGTAAGCGAAAAGGACGCGCCGAAGGAGCTGCTGCAGATGCTGGAG
AAGCAGAAAAAGTGA
